LOCUS       Exported 5146 bp ds-DNA circular SYN 12-MAY-2021
DEFINITION  EasyCloneYALI system-based yeast integrative vector for markerfree
            integration via CRISPR/Cas9 to be used in combination with pCfB6627,
            integration into Yarrowia lipolytica chromosomal location IntC_2,
            USER site for cloning, amp resistance.
ACCESSION   .
VERSION     .
KEYWORDS    pCfB6682
SOURCE      synthetic DNA construct
  ORGANISM  synthetic DNA construct
REFERENCE   1 (bases 1 to 5146)
  AUTHORS   Holkenbrink C, Dam MI, Kildegaard KR, Beder J, Dahlin J, Domenech
            Belda D, Borodina I
  TITLE     EasyCloneYALI: CRISPR/Cas9-Based Synthetic Toolbox for Engineering
            of the Yeast Yarrowia lipolytica.
  JOURNAL   Biotechnol J. 2018 Jan 29. doi: 10.1002/biot.201700543.
  PUBMED    29377615
REFERENCE   2 (bases 1 to 5146)
  AUTHORS   .
  TITLE     Direct Submission
  JOURNAL   Exported May 12, 2021 from SnapGene Server 1.1.58
            http://www.snapgene.com
FEATURES             Location/Qualifiers
     source          1..5146
                     /organism="synthetic DNA construct"
                     /mol_type="other DNA"
     protein_bind    41..74
                     /label=FRT (minimal)
                     /bound_moiety="FLP recombinase from the Saccharomyces
                     cerevisiae 2u plasmid"
                     /note="supports FLP-mediated excision but not integration
                     (Turan and Bode, 2011)"
     protein_bind    complement(2443..2476)
                     /label=FRT (minimal)
                     /bound_moiety="FLP recombinase from the Saccharomyces
                     cerevisiae 2u plasmid"
                     /note="supports FLP-mediated excision but not integration
                     (Turan and Bode, 2011)"
     primer_bind     complement(2946..2963)
                     /label=M13 Forward
                     /note="In lacZ gene. Also called M13-F20 or M13 (-21)
                     Forward"
     primer_bind     complement(2946..2962)
                     /label=M13 fwd
                     /note="common sequencing primer, one of multiple similar
                     variants"
     primer_bind     complement(3061..3078)
                     /label=L4440
                     /note="L4440 vector, forward primer"
     rep_origin      complement(3232..3820)
                     /direction=LEFT
                     /label=ori
                     /note="high-copy-number ColE1/pMB1/pBR322/pUC origin of
                     replication"
     primer_bind     complement(3312..3331)
                     /label=pBR322ori-F
                     /note="pBR322 origin, forward primer"
     CDS             complement(3942..4802)
                     /codon_start=1
                     /gene="bla"
                     /product="beta-lactamase"
                     /label=AmpR
                     /note="confers resistance to ampicillin, carbenicillin, and
                     related antibiotics"
                     /translation="MSIQHFRVALIPFFAAFCLPVFAHPETLVKVKDAEDQLGARVGYI
                     ELDLNSGKILESFRPEERFPMMSTFKVLLCGAVLSRIDAGQEQLGRRIHYSQNDLVEYS
                     PVTEKHLTDGMTVRELCSAAITMSDNTAANLLLTTIGGPKELTAFLHNMGDHVTRLDRW
                     EPELNEAIPNDERDTTMPVAMATTLRKLLTGELLTLASRQQLIDWMEADKVAGPLLRSA
                     LPAGWFIADKSGAGERGSRGIIAALGPDGKPSRIVVIYTTGSQATMDERNRQIAEIGAS
                     LIKHW"
     primer_bind     4565..4584
                     /label=Amp-R
                     /note="Ampicillin resistance gene, reverse primer"
     promoter        complement(4803..4894)
                     /gene="bla"
                     /label=AmpR promoter
     primer_bind     4936..4955
                     /label=Kan-R
                     /note="Kanamycin resistance gene, reverse primer"
     primer_bind     4961..4980
                     /label=pENTR-R
                     /note="pENTR vectors, reverse primer"
ORIGIN
        1 gggctaatta tggggtgtcg cccttattcg actctatagt gaagttccta ttctctagaa
       61 agtataggaa cttctgaagt ggggatttaa atgcggccgc gaatgcacgc gatgattgaa
      121 acgcctgaca aaaacgcctg ataaaaacgc ctgataaaaa cgcctgataa aaacgcctga
      181 taaaaacgcc tgtcaaaacc aaccagacct cggtagagag gatcagagtc ccatggtgta
      241 ctatacagtg aaactgctgt gcgaatggta taccattgct gtctatatag cctctagagt
      301 ggcactaatc cacaaggaca cagcacaatg tactacaggg tagtactcac cccacagatg
      361 ctcttcgatg aaatagacag agaatgactg ggccagtacc attgccaact tgtagggaat
      421 cgtcactctc caattccagc tccagttcca gttccagctc tttcggctta attctagctc
      481 tcatttcggc atcttcattc agctgttcag gttcctgaca ctgctcaatt cggcgatctc
      541 gacgactgca tcctgacttc agtctcgacc ctataattgt gggctgcaca ctcggaggta
      601 taggccactc agatgcattc ttgggcggtc tataccagct cattgaccct tcgtgggtct
      661 caatgttcaa cgcagatgaa cttcaaatgc ttatcagtgg aggacatgcc aatgtggacg
      721 tctgggattt gaagacacac accaattacg gaggctatct ggatacagat caaactataa
      781 aggacttctg gactgtgttt gagagtttcg aggaagagga caagcggctg cttcttaagt
      841 ttgtgacatc agtatccaag gcaccattgc aaggattcaa ggctttgaac ccgtcatttg
      901 ccattcgtaa cgctggtaga caggttgatc ggttccctac ggcctccacc tgtgtcaatc
      961 ttctcaagct gcctgactat caggacattg atcaacttcg gaagaaactt ttgtatgcca
     1021 ttcgatcgca tgctggtttc gatttgtctt agaggaacgc atatacagta atcatagaga
     1081 ataaacgata ttcatttatt aaagtagata gttgaggtag aagttgtaaa gagtgataaa
     1141 tagcttagat accacagaca ccctcggtga cgaagtactg cagatggttt ccaatcacat
     1201 tgacctgctg gagcagagtg ttaccggcag agcactgttt attgctctgg ccctggcaca
     1261 tgacaacgtt ggagagagga gggtggatca ggggccagtc aataaagacc tcaccagagc
     1321 agtgctggta accgtcccag aagggcactt gagggacgat atctcctcgg tgggtgattc
     1381 ggtagagctt tcggtctttg gacaccttgg agacatcggg gttctcctgg ccaaagaaga
     1441 gtttatcgac ccagttagca aagccagcgt taccgacaat gggctgacca agagtaacaa
     1501 cgaggggatc gtggccgtta accttgaggt tgattccgaa cagaaggaat gcacgcgatc
     1561 gcacgcattc cgttgaagtg tggatgggga agtgagtgcc cggttctgtg tgcacaattg
     1621 gcaatccaag atggatggat tcaacacagg gatatagcga gctacgtggt ggtgcgagga
     1681 tatagcaacg gatatttatg tttgacactt gagaatgtac gatacaagca ttgtccaagt
     1741 acaatactaa acatactgta catactcata ctcgtacccg ggcaacggtt tcacttgagt
     1801 gcagtggcta gtgcccttac tcgtacagtg tgcaatactg cgtatcatag tctttgatgt
     1861 atatcgtatt cattcatgtt agttgcgtaa gcgttgcacg tttccatcta agacctacat
     1921 ttgtctgtta gctttgtgta gtcttagacg gcttgtagca gtccggagcg agattgtgtt
     1981 tctcgttgac cataagctga acactgctgt ttccagcctc agaagcgcag tcctcgtatc
     2041 gtttctgctg ctgcggttgt tgttgttgtt gttgttgttg ttgttgttgg atgtcgtcct
     2101 tcgcgtctct ggcccatcac caaggtggaa ggtggatctt cgtcttcacg aagttggtac
     2161 ttgttggcaa acatctcatt gaccatatcc cacatcaccc tggggcctgt gttcgaagga
     2221 tagagcgggt gcgcaaccac ccagagaagc attcaaaaca atacctacaa gttgatctct
     2281 ttcggtgtct ccagataccc atctccacaa gtgagctttc tccacgaatc gtccattgac
     2341 acctgtccag aaacaccaac cggtatttca atgagtcgcc gagtgttcag gtcgtcgaat
     2401 tatcgcacgc attcgcggcc gcaaatttaa ataaaatgaa gtgaagttcc tatactttct
     2461 agagaatagg aacttctata gtgagtcgaa taagggcgac acaaaattta ttctaaatgc
     2521 ataataaata ctgataacat cttatagttt gtattatatt ttgtattatc gttgacatgt
     2581 ataattttga tatcaaaaac tgattttccc tttattattt tcgagattta ttttcttaat
     2641 tctctttaac aaactagaaa tattgtatat acaaaaaatc ataaataata gatgaatagt
     2701 ttaattatag gtgttcatca atcgaaaaag caacgtatct tatttaaagt gcgttgcttt
     2761 tttctcattt ataaggttaa ataattctca tatatcaagc aaagtgacag gcgcccttaa
     2821 atattctgac aaatgctctt tccctaaact ccccccataa aaaaacccgc cgaagcgggt
     2881 ttttacgtta tttgcggatt aacgattact cgttatcaga accgcccagg gggcccgagc
     2941 ttaagactgg ccgtcgtttt acaacacaga aagagtttgt agaaacgcaa aaaggccatc
     3001 cgtcaggggc cttctgctta gtttgatgcc tggcagttcc ctactctcgc cttccgcttc
     3061 ctcgctcact gactcgctgc gctcggtcgt tcggctgcgg cgagcggtat cagctcactc
     3121 aaaggcggta atacggttat ccacagaatc aggggataac gcaggaaaga acatgtgagc
     3181 aaaaggccag caaaaggcca ggaaccgtaa aaaggccgcg ttgctggcgt ttttccatag
     3241 gctccgcccc cctgacgagc atcacaaaaa tcgacgctca agtcagaggt ggcgaaaccc
     3301 gacaggacta taaagatacc aggcgtttcc ccctggaagc tccctcgtgc gctctcctgt
     3361 tccgaccctg ccgcttaccg gatacctgtc cgcctttctc ccttcgggaa gcgtggcgct
     3421 ttctcatagc tcacgctgta ggtatctcag ttcggtgtag gtcgttcgct ccaagctggg
     3481 ctgtgtgcac gaaccccccg ttcagcccga ccgctgcgcc ttatccggta actatcgtct
     3541 tgagtccaac ccggtaagac acgacttatc gccactggca gcagccactg gtaacaggat
     3601 tagcagagcg aggtatgtag gcggtgctac agagttcttg aagtggtggg ctaactacgg
     3661 ctacactaga agaacagtat ttggtatctg cgctctgctg aagccagtta ccttcggaaa
     3721 aagagttggt agctcttgat ccggcaaaca aaccaccgct ggtagcggtg gtttttttgt
     3781 ttgcaagcag cagattacgc gcagaaaaaa aggatctcaa gaagatcctt tgatcttttc
     3841 tacggggtct gacgctcagt ggaacgacgc gcgcgtaact cacgttaagg gattttggtc
     3901 atgagcttgc gccgtcccgt caagtcagcg taatgctctg cttaccaatg cttaatcagt
     3961 gaggcaccta tctcagcgat ctgtctattt cgttcatcca tagttgcctg actccccgtc
     4021 gtgtagataa ctacgatacg ggagggctta ccatctggcc ccagcgctgc gatgataccg
     4081 cgagaaccac gctcaccggc tccggattta tcagcaataa accagccagc cggaagggcc
     4141 gagcgcagaa gtggtcctgc aactttatcc gcctccatcc agtctattaa ttgttgccgg
     4201 gaagctagag taagtagttc gccagttaat agtttgcgca acgttgttgc catcgctaca
     4261 ggcatcgtgg tgtcacgctc gtcgtttggt atggcttcat tcagctccgg ttcccaacga
     4321 tcaaggcgag ttacatgatc ccccatgttg tgcaaaaaag cggttagctc cttcggtcct
     4381 ccgatcgttg tcagaagtaa gttggccgca gtgttatcac tcatggttat ggcagcactg
     4441 cataattctc ttactgtcat gccatccgta agatgctttt ctgtgactgg tgagtactca
     4501 accaagtcat tctgagaata gtgtatgcgg cgaccgagtt gctcttgccc ggcgtcaata
     4561 cgggataata ccgcgccaca tagcagaact ttaaaagtgc tcatcattgg aaaacgttct
     4621 tcggggcgaa aactctcaag gatcttaccg ctgttgagat ccagttcgat gtaacccact
     4681 cgtgcaccca actgatcttc agcatctttt actttcacca gcgtttctgg gtgagcaaaa
     4741 acaggaaggc aaaatgccgc aaaaaaggga ataagggcga cacggaaatg ttgaatactc
     4801 atattcttcc tttttcaata ttattgaagc atttatcagg gttattgtct catgagcgga
     4861 tacatatttg aatgtattta gaaaaataaa caaatagggg tcagtgttac aaccaattaa
     4921 ccaattctga acattatcgc gagcccattt atacctgaat atggctcata acaccccttg
     4981 tttgcctggc ggcagtagcg cggtggtccc acctgacccc atgccgaact cagaagtgaa
     5041 acgccgtagc gccgatggta gtgtggggac tccccatgcg agagtaggga actgccaggc
     5101 atcaaataaa acgaaaggct cagtcgaaag actgggcctt tcgccc
//
