LOCUS       Exported 5148 bp ds-DNA linear SYN 20-DEC-2017
DEFINITION  synthetic linear DNA
ACCESSION   .
VERSION     .
KEYWORDS    pCfB6682 (pIntC_2-TPex20-TLip2)
SOURCE      synthetic DNA construct
  ORGANISM  synthetic DNA construct
REFERENCE   1 (bases 1 to 5148)
  AUTHORS   .
  TITLE     Direct Submission
  JOURNAL   Exported Dec 20, 2017 from SnapGene 4.1.2 http://www.snapgene.com
FEATURES             Location/Qualifiers
     source          1..5148
                     /organism="synthetic DNA construct"
                     /mol_type="other DNA"
     misc_feature    14..513
                     /label=IntC_2 UP
                     /note="Oriinal location: 14..513"
     terminator      complement(527..839)
                     /label=TPex20
                     /note="Oriinal location: complement(527..839)"
     misc_feature    840..868
                     /label=USER cloning site
                     /note="Oriinal location: 840..868"
     terminator      869..1805
                     /label=T lip2
                     /note="Oriinal location: 869..1805"
     misc_feature    1814..2301
                     /label=IntC_2 DW
                     /note="Oriinal location: 3255..3754"
     misc_feature    2759..3619
                     /label=AmpR
     misc_feature    complement(3720..4363)
                     /label=pUC ORI
ORIGIN
        1 gaatgcgtgc gataattcga cgacctgaac actcggcgac tcattgaaat accggttggt
       61 gtttctggac aggtgtcaat ggacgattcg tggagaaagc tcacttgtgg agatgggtat
      121 ctggagacac cgaaagagat caacttgtag gtattgtttt gaatgcttct ctgggtggtt
      181 gcgcacccgc tctatccttc gaacacaggc cccagggtga tgtgggatat ggtcaatgag
      241 atgtttgcca acaagtacca acttcgtgaa gacgaagatc caccttccac cttggtgatg
      301 ggccagagac gcgaaggacg acatccaaca acaacaacaa caacaacaac aacaacaacc
      361 gcagcagcag aaacgatacg aggactgcgc ttctgaggct ggaaacagca gtgttcagct
      421 tatggtcaac gagaaacaca atctcgctcc ggactgctac aagccgtcta agactacaca
      481 aagctaacag acaaatgtag gtcttagatg gaaacgtgca acgcttacgc aactaacatg
      541 aatgaatacg atatacatca aagactatga tacgcagtat tgcacactgt acgagtaagg
      601 gcactagcca ctgcactcaa gtgaaaccgt tgcccgggta cgagtatgag tatgtacagt
      661 atgtttagta ttgtacttgg acaatgcttg tatcgtacat tctcaagtgt caaacataaa
      721 tatccgttgc tatatcctcg caccaccacg tagctcgcta tatccctgtg ttgaatccat
      781 ccatcttgga ttgccaattg tgcacacaga accgggcact cacttcccca tccacacttc
      841 aacggaatgc gtgcgatcgc gtgcattcct tctgttcgga atcaacctca aggttaacgg
      901 ccacgatccc ctcgttgtta ctcttggtca gcccattgtc ggtaacgctg gctttgctaa
      961 ctgggtcgat aaactcttct ttggccagga gaaccccgat gtctccaagg tgtccaaaga
     1021 ccgaaagctc taccgaatca cccaccgagg agatatcgtc cctcaagtgc ccttctggga
     1081 cggttaccag cactgctctg gtgaggtctt tattgactgg cccctgatcc accctcctct
     1141 ctccaacgtt gtcatgtgcc agggccagag caataaacag tgctctgccg gtaacactct
     1201 gctccagcag gtcaatgtga ttggaaacca tctgcagtac ttcgtcaccg agggtgtctg
     1261 tggtatctaa gctatttatc actctttaca acttctacct caactatcta ctttaataaa
     1321 tgaatatcgt ttattctcta tgattactgt atatgcgttc ctctaagaca aatcgaaacc
     1381 agcatgcgat cgaatggcat acaaaagttt cttccgaagt tgatcaatgt cctgatagtc
     1441 aggcagcttg agaagattga cacaggtgga ggccgtaggg aaccgatcaa cctgtctacc
     1501 agcgttacga atggcaaatg acgggttcaa agccttgaat ccttgcaatg gtgccttgga
     1561 tactgatgtc acaaacttaa gaagcagccg cttgtcctct tcctcgaaac tctcaaacac
     1621 agtccagaag tcctttatag tttgatctgt atccagatag cctccgtaat tggtgtgtgt
     1681 cttcaaatcc cagacgtcca cattggcatg tcctccactg ataagcattt gaagttcatc
     1741 tgcgttgaac attgagaccc acgaagggtc aatgagctgg tatagaccgc ccaagaatgc
     1801 atctgagtgg cctatacctc cgagtgtgca gcccacaatt atagggtcga gactgaagtc
     1861 aggatgcagt cgtcgagatc gccgaattga gcagtgtcag gaacctgaac agctgaatga
     1921 agatgccgaa atgagagcta gaattaagcc gaaagagctg gaactggaac tggagctgga
     1981 attggagagt gacgattccc tacaagttgg caatggtact ggcccagtca ttctctgtct
     2041 atttcatcga agagcatctg tggggtgagt actaccctgt agtacattgt gctgtgtcct
     2101 tgtggattag tgccactcta gaggctatat agacagcaat ggtataccat tcgcacagca
     2161 gtttcactgt atagtacacc atgggactct gatcctctct accgaggtct ggttggtttt
     2221 gacaggcgtt tttatcaggc gtttttatca ggcgttttta tcaggcgttt ttatcaggcg
     2281 tttttgtcag gcgtttcaat catcgcgtgc attcgcggcc gcatttaaat ccccacttca
     2341 gaagttccta tactttctag agaataggaa cttcactata gagtcgaata agggcgacac
     2401 cccataatta gcccgggcga aaggcccagt ctttcgactg agcctttcgt tttatttgat
     2461 gcctggcagt tccctactct cgcatgggga gtccccacac taccatcggc gctacggcgt
     2521 ttcacttctg agttcggcat ggggtcaggt gggaccaccg cgctactgcc gccaggcaaa
     2581 caaggggtgt tatgagccat attcaggtat aaatgggctc gcgataatgt tcagaattgg
     2641 ttaattggtt gtaacactga cccctatttg tttatttttc taaatacatt caaatatgta
     2701 tccgctcatg agacaataac cctgataaat gcttcaataa tattgaaaaa ggaagaatat
     2761 gagtattcaa catttccgtg tcgcccttat tccctttttt gcggcatttt gccttcctgt
     2821 ttttgctcac ccagaaacgc tggtgaaagt aaaagatgct gaagatcagt tgggtgcacg
     2881 agtgggttac atcgaactgg atctcaacag cggtaagatc cttgagagtt ttcgccccga
     2941 agaacgtttt ccaatgatga gcacttttaa agttctgcta tgtggcgcgg tattatcccg
     3001 tattgacgcc gggcaagagc aactcggtcg ccgcatacac tattctcaga atgacttggt
     3061 tgagtactca ccagtcacag aaaagcatct tacggatggc atgacagtaa gagaattatg
     3121 cagtgctgcc ataaccatga gtgataacac tgcggccaac ttacttctga caacgatcgg
     3181 aggaccgaag gagctaaccg cttttttgca caacatgggg gatcatgtaa ctcgccttga
     3241 tcgttgggaa ccggagctga atgaagccat accaaacgac gagcgtgaca ccacgatgcc
     3301 tgtagcgatg gcaacaacgt tgcgcaaact attaactggc gaactactta ctctagcttc
     3361 ccggcaacaa ttaatagact ggatggaggc ggataaagtt gcaggaccac ttctgcgctc
     3421 ggcccttccg gctggctggt ttattgctga taaatccgga gccggtgagc gtggttctcg
     3481 cggtatcatc gcagcgctgg ggccagatgg taagccctcc cgtatcgtag ttatctacac
     3541 gacggggagt caggcaacta tggatgaacg aaatagacag atcgctgaga taggtgcctc
     3601 actgattaag cattggtaaa agcagagcat tacgctgact tgacgggacg gcgcaagctc
     3661 atgaccaaaa tcccttaacg tgagttacgc gcgcgtcgtt ccactgagcg tcagaccccg
     3721 tagaaaagat caaaggatct tcttgagatc ctttttttct gcgcgtaatc tgctgcttgc
     3781 aaacaaaaaa accaccgcta ccagcggtgg tttgtttgcc ggatcaagag ctaccaactc
     3841 tttttccgaa ggtaactggc ttcagcagag cgcagatacc aaatactgtt cttctagtgt
     3901 agccgtagtt agcccaccac ttcaagaact ctgtagcacc gcctacatac ctcgctctgc
     3961 taatcctgtt accagtggct gctgccagtg gcgataagtc gtgtcttacc gggttggact
     4021 caagacgata gttaccggat aaggcgcagc ggtcgggctg aacggggggt tcgtgcacac
     4081 agcccagctt ggagcgaacg acctacaccg aactgagata cctacagcgt gagctatgag
     4141 aaagcgccac gcttcccgaa gggagaaagg cggacaggta tccggtaagc ggcagggtcg
     4201 gaacaggaga gcgcacgagg gagcttccag ggggaaacgc ctggtatctt tatagtcctg
     4261 tcgggtttcg ccacctctga cttgagcgtc gatttttgtg atgctcgtca ggggggcgga
     4321 gcctatggaa aaacgccagc aacgcggcct ttttacggtt cctggccttt tgctggcctt
     4381 ttgctcacat gttctttcct gcgttatccc ctgattctgt ggataaccgt attaccgcct
     4441 ttgagtgagc tgataccgct cgccgcagcc gaacgaccga gcgcagcgag tcagtgagcg
     4501 aggaagcgga aggcgagagt agggaactgc caggcatcaa actaagcaga aggcccctga
     4561 cggatggcct ttttgcgttt ctacaaactc tttctgtgtt gtaaaacgac ggccagtctt
     4621 aagctcgggc cccctgggcg gttctgataa cgagtaatcg ttaatccgca aataacgtaa
     4681 aaacccgctt cggcgggttt ttttatgggg ggagtttagg gaaagagcat ttgtcagaat
     4741 atttaagggc gcctgtcact ttgcttgata tatgagaatt atttaacctt ataaatgaga
     4801 aaaaagcaac gcactttaaa taagatacgt tgctttttcg attgatgaac acctataatt
     4861 aaactattca tctattattt atgatttttt gtatatacaa tatttctagt ttgttaaaga
     4921 gaattaagaa aataaatctc gaaaataata aagggaaaat cagtttttga tatcaaaatt
     4981 atacatgtca acgataatac aaaatataat acaaactata agatgttatc agtatttatt
     5041 atgcatttag aataaatttt gtgtcgccct tattcgactc actatagaag ttcctattct
     5101 ctagaaagta taggaacttc acttcatttt atttaaattt gcggccgc
//
