[The description below was written by a language model from this plasmid's Addgene catalogue record and the feature table of its GenBank file.]
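Description:
pCfB6682 is an empty integrative backbone from the EasyCloneYALI toolbox for engineering the yeast Yarrowia lipolytica. It is designed for marker-free insertion of expression cassettes at the chromosomal site IntC_2. In E. coli it is maintained as a high-copy plasmid of about 5.1 kb through a ColE1/pUC-type origin and selected with ampicillin via the bla (AmpR) gene and its promoter. No yeast origin of replication or yeast selection marker is annotated. This fits its intended use, in which integration is driven by a CRISPR/Cas9-induced break at the target locus. The record says it is to be used in combination with the companion plasmid pCfB6627, but it does not describe that plasmid's contents. The parental vector backbone is listed as unknown.

The integration module, annotated in the depositor's map under the name pIntC_2-TPex20-TLip2, has upstream and downstream IntC_2 homology arms of roughly 500 bp each. These flank a short USER cloning site that sits between two outward-facing terminators, TPex20 (reverse orientation) and Tlip2. This layout allows USER cloning of one or two genes, together with promoters supplied by the user, so that each transcript ends in its own terminator. The vector itself carries no promoter or insert.

The two held sequence records differ slightly in length (5146 versus 5148 bp), in topology as exported, and in feature coordinates. The automatically annotated version also marks two minimal FRT sites and several standard sequencing primer sites, such as M13 forward, that the depositor's map does not mention. The record gives no role for these FRT sites.
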