Addgene plasmid #106152: pCfB6682
Purpose: (Empty Backbone) EasyCloneYALI system-based yeast integrative vector for markerfree integration via CRISPR/Cas9 to be used in combination with pCfB6627, integration into Yarrowia lipolytica chromosomal location IntC_2, USER site for cloning, amp resistance
Depositing lab: Irina Borodina. Depositing organization: Danmarks Tekniske Universitet. Publication: EasyCloneYALI: CRISPR/Cas9-Based Synthetic Toolbox for Engineering of the Yeast Yarrowia lipolytica. Holkenbrink C, Dam MI, Kildegaard KR, Beder J, Dahlin J, Domenech Belda D, Borodina I. Biotechnol J. 2018 Jan 29. doi: 10.1002/biot.201700543. PubMed 29377615.
Backbone
  Vector backbone: Unknown
  Vector type: Yeast Expression
Growth in bacteria
  Bacterial resistance: Ampicillin, 100 μg/mL
  Growth temperature: 37°C
  Growth strain: DH5alpha
  Copy number: High Copy
Gene/Insert
  Gene/Insert name: None
Terms and licenses: Academic/Nonprofit Terms; Industry Terms: Not Available to Industry
How to cite: pCfB6682 was a gift from Irina Borodina (Addgene plasmid # 106152 ; http://n2t.net/addgene:106152 ; RRID:Addgene_106152)
